Addgene plasmid #77133: PI4K2B gRNA (BRDN0001149133)
Purpose: 3rd generation lentiviral gRNA plasmid targeting human PI4K2B
Depositing lab: John Doench & David Root. Depositing organization: Broad Institute. Publication: Optimized sgRNA design to maximize activity and minimize off-target effects of CRISPR-Cas9. Doench JG, Fusi N, Sullender M, Hegde M, Vaimberg EW, Donovan KF, Smith I, Tothova Z, Wilen C, Orchard R, Virgin HW, Listgarten J, Root DE. Nat Biotechnol. 2016 Jan 18. doi: 10.1038/nbt.3437. PubMed 26780180.
Backbone
  Vector backbone: lentiGuide-Puro
  Backbone manufacturer: Zhang Lab (Addgene plasmid # 52963)
  Vector type: Mammalian Expression, Lentiviral, CRISPR
  Selectable markers: Puromycin
Growth in bacteria
  Bacterial resistance: Ampicillin, 100 μg/mL
  Growth temperature: 37°C
  Growth strain: DH5alpha
  Copy number: High Copy
Gene/Insert
  Gene/Insert name: PI4K2B (alt names: PI4K2B; NM_018323.3)
  gRNA/shRNA sequence: CTTTGTGAAGGATCCTAAGA
  Species: H. sapiens (human)
  Entrez Gene: PI4K2B (a.k.a. PI4KIIB, PIK42B)
  Promoter: hU6
  Cloning method: Unknown
  Sequencing primers: 5′ U6-F; 3′ pS2-R
Terms and licenses: Academic/Nonprofit Terms; Industry Terms: Not Available to Industry
Depositor comments: The gRNA was designed to target the following Genbank reference sequence(s): NM_018323.3. Note that this plasmid does NOT contain Cas9. It should be used in conjunction with lentiCas9-Blast (Addgene #52962) or otherwise with cell lines already expressing Cas9. Browse the full kinome gRNA library at http://www.addgene.org/pooled-library/broadgpp-human-kinome/ or visit http://www.broadinstitute.org/rnai/public/ for detailed protocols and information.
How to cite: PI4K2B gRNA (BRDN0001149133) was a gift from John Doench & David Root (Addgene plasmid # 77133 ; http://n2t.net/addgene:77133 ; RRID:Addgene_77133)
