[The description below was written by a language model from this plasmid's Addgene catalogue record and pLannotate feature annotations shown in this document.]
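Description:
PI4K2B gRNA (BRDN0001149133) is a third-generation lentiviral CRISPR guide plasmid built on the lentiGuide-Puro backbone and designed to express a single guide RNA against human PI4K2B (phosphatidylinositol 4-kinase type 2 beta), with the guide designed against the reference transcript for that gene. It is propagated in E. coli as a high-copy plasmid through a ColE1/pUC-type origin with ampicillin selection from the β-lactamase gene. The annotated 8.3 kb sequence also carries an f1 origin, an SV40 origin and poly(A) signal, and remnants of lac and phage-promoter cloning elements in the bacterial backbone.

The lentiviral genome is transcribed from an RSV promoter fused to a truncated HIV-1 5' LTR, which makes packaging Tat-independent. It contains the Ψ packaging signal with a partial gag sequence, the Rev response element, a cPPT/CTS and a self-inactivating ΔU3 3' LTR. Within this transfer cassette, the human U6 RNA polymerase III promoter drives the targeting spacer joined to the Streptococcus pyogenes Cas9 gRNA scaffold. Downstream, an EF-1α core promoter with its intron A drives puromycin N-acetyltransferase, followed by a WPRE to enhance expression, so that transduced mammalian cells can be selected with puromycin.

The plasmid does not encode Cas9, so it is meant to be used with a separate Cas9 lentiviral vector or in cells that already express Cas9, typically for knockout of PI4K2B. It is an individual clone from a human kinome guide collection associated with work on optimised sgRNA design rules for improved on-target activity and reduced off-target effects.
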