Features (pLannotate 1.2.2; 29 found; start..end, strand, type, name):
     14..80      +  CDS            small t antigen (fragment): SV40 (simian virus 40) small t antigen
    106..317     +  promoter       EF-1α core promoter: core promoter for human elongation factor EF-1α
    318..1256    +  intron         EF-1α intron A: intron upstream of the start codon of human EF-1α
   1278..1877    +  CDS            PuroR (fragment): puromycin N-acetyltransferase; pac from Streptomyces; confers resistance to puromycin
   1893..2481    +  misc_feature   WPRE: woodchuck hepatitis virus posttranscriptional regulatory element
   2532..2551    +  misc_feature   cPPT/CTS (fragment): central polypurine tract and central termination sequence of HIV-1
   2553..2786    +  LTR            3' LTR (ΔU3): self-inactivating 3' long terminal repeat (LTR) from HIV-1
   2864..2985    +  polyA_signal   SV40 poly(A) signal: SV40 polyadenylation signal
   3025..3160    +  rep_origin     SV40 ori: SV40 origin of replication
   3181..3199    -  promoter       T7 promoter: promoter for bacteriophage T7 RNA polymerase
   3207..3362    +  CDS            lacZα (fragment): LacZα fragment of β-galactosidase; lacZ fragment
   3367..3795    +  rep_origin     f1 ori (sequence partly withheld): f1 bacteriophage origin of replication; arrow indicates direction of (+) strand synthesis
   3848..3952    +  promoter       AmpR promoter: bla
   3953..4813    +  CDS            AmpR: β-lactamase; bla; confers resistance to ampicillin, carbenicillin, and related antibiotics
   4984..5572    +  rep_origin     ori: high-copy-number ColE1/pMB1/pBR322/pUC origin of replication
   5755..5847    +  CDS            lacI (fragment): lac repressor; lacI; The lac repressor binds to the lac operator to inhibit transcription in E. coli. This inhibition can be relieved by adding lactose or isopropyl-β-D-thiogalactopyranoside (IPTG).
   5860..5881    +  protein_bind   CAP binding site: CAP binding activates transcription in the presence of cAMP. E. coli catabolite activator protein
   5896..5926    +  promoter       lac promoter: promoter for the E. coli lac operon
   5934..5950    +  protein_bind   lac operator: The lac repressor binds to the lac operator to inhibit transcription in E. coli. This inhibition can be relieved by adding lactose or isopropyl-β-D-thiogalactopyranoside (IPTG). lac repressor encoded by lacI
   5995..6013    +  promoter       T3 promoter: promoter for bacteriophage T3 RNA polymerase
   6041..6267    +  promoter       RSV promoter: Rous sarcoma virus enhancer/promoter
   6268..6448    +  LTR            5' LTR (truncated): truncated 5' long terminal repeat (LTR) from HIV-1
   6495..6620    +  misc_feature   HIV-1 Ψ: packaging signal of human immunodeficiency virus type 1
   6604..6967    +  CDS            HIV-1 gag (fragment): gag protein from human immunodeficiency virus 1; gag
   7113..7346    +  misc_feature   RRE: The Rev response element (RRE) of HIV-1 allows for Rev-dependent mRNA export from the nucleus to the cytoplasm.
   7723..7749    +  CDS            Rev (fragment): human immunodeficiency virus 1 (HIV-1) Rev protein; rev; enhances nuclear export of unspliced and incompletely spliced viral mRNAs
   7753..7993    +  promoter       U6 promoter: RNA polymerase III promoter for human U6 snRNA
   8023..8098    +  misc_RNA       gRNA scaffold: guide RNA scaffold for the Streptococcus pyogenes CRISPR/Cas9 system
   8154..8271    +  misc_feature   cPPT/CTS: central polypurine tract and central termination sequence of HIV-1
>Addgene plasmid #77133 | PI4K2B gRNA (BRDN0001149133) | addgene full sequence | sequence record 187180 | Addgene Assembled Sequence
CCCGGGTGCAAAGATGGATAAAGTTTTAAACAGAGAGGAATCTTTGCAGCTAATGGACCTTCTAGGTCTT
GAAAGGAGTGGGAATTGGCTCCGGTGCCCGTCAGTGGGCAGAGCGCACATCGCCCACAGTCCCCGAGAAG
TTGGGGGGAGGGGTCGGCAATTGATCCGGTGCCTAGAGAAGGTGGCGCGGGGTAAACTGGGAAAGTGATG
TCGTGTACTGGCTCCGCCTTTTTCCCGAGGGTGGGGGAGAACCGTATATAAGTGCAGTAGTCGCCGTGAA
CGTTCTTTTTCGCAACGGGTTTGCCGCCAGAACACAGGTAAGTGCCGTGTGTGGTTCCCGCGGGCCTGGC
CTCTTTACGGGTTATGGCCCTTGCGTGCCTTGAATTACTTCCACCTGGCTGCAGTACGTGATTCTTGATC
CCGAGCTTCGGGTTGGAAGTGGGTGGGAGAGTTCGAGGCCTTGCGCTTAAGGAGCCCCTTCGCCTCGTGC
TTGAGTTGAGGCCTGGCCTGGGCGCTGGGGCCGCCGCGTGCGAATCTGGTGGCACCTTCGCGCCTGTCTC
GCTGCTTTCGATAAGTCTCTAGCCATTTAAAATTTTTGATGACCTGCTGCGACGCTTTTTTTCTGGCAAG
ATAGTCTTGTAAATGCGGGCCAAGATCTGCACACTGGTATTTCGGTTTTTGGGGCCGCGGGCGGCGACGG
GGCCCGTGCGTCCCAGCGCACATGTTCGGCGAGGCGGGGCCTGCGAGCGCGGCCACCGAGAATCGGACGG
GGGTAGTCTCAAGCTGGCCGGCCTGCTCTGGTGCCTGGCCTCGCGCCGCCGTGTATCGCCCCGCCCTGGG
CGGCAAGGCTGGCCCGGTCGGCACCAGTTGCGTGAGCGGAAAGATGGCCGCTTCCCGGCCCTGCTGCAGG
GAGCTCAAAATGGAGGACGCGGCGCTCGGGAGAGCGGGCGGGTGAGTCACCCACACAAAGGAAAAGGGCC
TTTCCGTCCTCAGCCGTCGCTTCATGTGACTCCACGGAGTACCGGGCGCCGTCCAGGCACCTCGATTAGT
TCTCGAGCTTTTGGAGTACGTCGTCTTTAGGTTGGGGGGAGGGGTTTTATGCGATGGAGTTTCCCCACAC
TGAGTGGGTGGAGACTGAAGTTAGGCCAGCTTGGCACTTGATGTAATTCTCCTTGGAATTTGCCCTTTTT
GAGTTTGGATCTTGGTTCATTCTCAAGCCTCAGACAGTGGTTCAAAGTTTTTTTCTTCCATTTCAGGTGT
CGTGACGTACGGCCACCATGACCGAGTACAAGCCCACGGTGCGCCTCGCCACCCGCGACGACGTCCCCAG
GGCCGTACGCACCCTCGCCGCCGCGTTCGCCGACTACCCCGCCACGCGCCACACCGTCGATCCGGACCGC
CACATCGAGCGGGTCACCGAGCTGCAAGAACTCTTCCTCACGCGCGTCGGGCTCGACATCGGCAAGGTGT
GGGTCGCGGACGACGGCGCCGCCGTGGCGGTCTGGACCACGCCGGAGAGCGTCGAAGCGGGGGCGGTGTT
CGCCGAGATCGGCCCGCGCATGGCCGAGTTGAGCGGTTCCCGGCTGGCCGCGCAGCAACAGATGGAAGGC
CTCCTGGCGCCGCACCGGCCCAAGGAGCCCGCGTGGTTCCTGGCCACCGTCGGAGTCTCGCCCGACCACC
AGGGCAAGGGTCTGGGCAGCGCCGTCGTGCTCCCCGGAGTGGAGGCGGCCGAGCGCGCCGGGGTGCCCGC
CTTCCTGGAGACCTCCGCGCCCCGCAACCTCCCCTTCTACGAGCGGCTCGGCTTCACCGTCACCGCCGAC
GTCGAGGTGCCCGAAGGACCGCGCACCTGGTGCATGACCCGCAAGCCCGGTGCCTGAACGCGTTAAGTCG
ACAATCAACCTCTGGATTACAAAATTTGTGAAAGATTGACTGGTATTCTTAACTATGTTGCTCCTTTTAC
GCTATGTGGATACGCTGCTTTAATGCCTTTGTATCATGCTATTGCTTCCCGTATGGCTTTCATTTTCTCC
TCCTTGTATAAATCCTGGTTGCTGTCTCTTTATGAGGAGTTGTGGCCCGTTGTCAGGCAACGTGGCGTGG
TGTGCACTGTGTTTGCTGACGCAACCCCCACTGGTTGGGGCATTGCCACCACCTGTCAGCTCCTTTCCGG
GACTTTCGCTTTCCCCCTCCCTATTGCCACGGCGGAACTCATCGCCGCCTGCCTTGCCCGCTGCTGGACA
GGGGCTCGGCTGTTGGGCACTGACAATTCCGTGGTGTTGTCGGGGAAATCATCGTCCTTTCCTTGGCTGC
TCGCCTGTGTTGCCACCTGGATTCTGCGCGGGACGTCCTTCTGCTACGTCCCTTCGGCCCTCAATCCAGC
GGACCTTCCTTCCCGCGGCCTGCTGCCGGCTCTGCGGCCTCTTCCGCGTCTTCGCCTTCGCCCTCAGACG
AGTCGGATCTCCCTTTGGGCCGCCTCCCCGCGTCGACTTTAAGACCAATGACTTACAAGGCAGCTGTAGA
TCTTAGCCACTTTTTAAAAGAAAAGGGGGGACTGGAAGGGCTAATTCACTCCCAACGAAGACAAGATCTG
CTTTTTGCTTGTACTGGGTCTCTCTGGTTAGACCAGATCTGAGCCTGGGAGCTCTCTGGCTAACTAGGGA
ACCCACTGCTTAAGCCTCAATAAAGCTTGCCTTGAGTGCTTCAAGTAGTGTGTGCCCGTCTGTTGTGTGA
CTCTGGTAACTAGAGATCCCTCAGACCCTTTTAGTCAGTGTGGAAAATCTCTAGCAGTACGTATAGTAGT
TCATGTCATCTTATTATTCAGTATTTATAACTTGCAAAGAAATGAATATCAGAGAGTGAGAGGAACTTGT
TTATTGCAGCTTATAATGGTTACAAATAAAGCAATAGCATCACAAATTTCACAAATAAAGCATTTTTTTC
ACTGCATTCTAGTTGTGGTTTGTCCAAACTCATCAATGTATCTTATCATGTCTGGCTCTAGCTATCCCGC
CCCTAACTCCGCCCATCCCGCCCCTAACTCCGCCCAGTTCCGCCCATTCTCCGCCCCATGGCTGACTAAT
TTTTTTTATTTATGCAGAGGCCGAGGCCGCCTCGGCCTCTGAGCTATTCCAGAAGTAGTGAGGAGGCTTT
TTTGGAGGCCTAGGGACGTACCCAATTCGCCCTATAGTGAGTCGTATTACGCGCGCTCACTGGCCGTCGT
TTTACAACGTCGTGACTGGGAAAACCCTGGCGTTACCCAACTTAATCGCCTTGCAGCACATCCCCCTTTC
GCCAGCTGGCGTAATAGCGAAGAGGCCCGCACCGATCGCCCTTCCCAACAGTTGCGCAGCCTGAATGGCG
AATGGG
[124 nt withheld, positions 3367-3490]
C
[91 nt withheld, positions 3492-3582]
A
[49 nt withheld, positions 3584-3632]
CCTTTGACGTTGGAGTCCACGTTCTTT
[37 nt withheld, positions 3660-3696]
ACCCTATCTCGGTCTATTCTTTTGATTTATAAGGGATTTTGCCGATTTCGGCCTATTGGTTAAAAAATGA
GCTGATTTAACAAAAATTTAACGCGAATTTTAACAAAATATTAACGCTTACAATTTAGGTGGCACTTTTC
GGGGAAATGTGCGCGGAACCCCTATTTGTTTATTTTTCTAAATACATTCAAATATGTATCCGCTCATGAG
ACAATAACCCTGATAAATGCTTCAATAATATTGAAAAAGGAAGAGTATGAGTATTCAACATTTCCGTGTC
GCCCTTATTCCCTTTTTTGCGGCATTTTGCCTTCCTGTTTTTGCTCACCCAGAAACGCTGGTGAAAGTAA
AAGATGCTGAAGATCAGTTGGGTGCACGAGTGGGTTACATCGAACTGGATCTCAACAGCGGTAAGATCCT
TGAGAGTTTTCGCCCCGAAGAACGTTTTCCAATGATGAGCACTTTTAAAGTTCTGCTATGTGGCGCGGTA
TTATCCCGTATTGACGCCGGGCAAGAGCAACTCGGTCGCCGCATACACTATTCTCAGAATGACTTGGTTG
AGTACTCACCAGTCACAGAAAAGCATCTTACGGATGGCATGACAGTAAGAGAATTATGCAGTGCTGCCAT
AACCATGAGTGATAACACTGCGGCCAACTTACTTCTGACAACGATCGGAGGACCGAAGGAGCTAACCGCT
TTTTTGCACAACATGGGGGATCATGTAACTCGCCTTGATCGTTGGGAACCGGAGCTGAATGAAGCCATAC
CAAACGACGAGCGTGACACCACGATGCCTGTAGCAATGGCAACAACGTTGCGCAAACTATTAACTGGCGA
ACTACTTACTCTAGCTTCCCGGCAACAATTAATAGACTGGATGGAGGCGGATAAAGTTGCAGGACCACTT
CTGCGCTCGGCCCTTCCGGCTGGCTGGTTTATTGCTGATAAATCTGGAGCCGGTGAGCGTGGGTCTCGCG
GTATCATTGCAGCACTGGGGCCAGATGGTAAGCCCTCCCGTATCGTAGTTATCTACACGACGGGGAGTCA
GGCAACTATGGATGAACGAAATAGACAGATCGCTGAGATAGGTGCCTCACTGATTAAGCATTGGTAACTG
TCAGACCAAGTTTACTCATATATACTTTAGATTGATTTAAAACTTCATTTTTAATTTAAAAGGATCTAGG
TGAAGATCCTTTTTGATAATCTCATGACCAAAATCCCTTAACGTGAGTTTTCGTTCCACTGAGCGTCAGA
CCCCGTAGAAAAGATCAAAGGATCTTCTTGAGATCCTTTTTTTCTGCGCGTAATCTGCTGCTTGCAAACA
AAAAAACCACCGCTACCAGCGGTGGTTTGTTTGCCGGATCAAGAGCTACCAACTCTTTTTCCGAAGGTAA
CTGGCTTCAGCAGAGCGCAGATACCAAATACTGTTCTTCTAGTGTAGCCGTAGTTAGGCCACCACTTCAA
GAACTCTGTAGCACCGCCTACATACCTCGCTCTGCTAATCCTGTTACCAGTGGCTGCTGCCAGTGGCGAT
AAGTCGTGTCTTACCGGGTTGGACTCAAGACGATAGTTACCGGATAAGGCGCAGCGGTCGGGCTGAACGG
GGGGTTCGTGCACACAGCCCAGCTTGGAGCGAACGACCTACACCGAACTGAGATACCTACAGCGTGAGCT
ATGAGAAAGCGCCACGCTTCCCGAAGGGAGAAAGGCGGACAGGTATCCGGTAAGCGGCAGGGTCGGAACA
GGAGAGCGCACGAGGGAGCTTCCAGGGGGAAACGCCTGGTATCTTTATAGTCCTGTCGGGTTTCGCCACC
TCTGACTTGAGCGTCGATTTTTGTGATGCTCGTCAGGGGGGCGGAGCCTATGGAAAAACGCCAGCAACGC
GGCCTTTTTACGGTTCCTGGCCTTTTGCTGGCCTTTTGCTCACATGTTCTTTCCTGCGTTATCCCCTGAT
TCTGTGGATAACCGTATTACCGCCTTTGAGTGAGCTGATACCGCTCGCCGCAGCCGAACGACCGAGCGCA
GCGAGTCAGTGAGCGAGGAAGCGGAAGAGCGCCCAATACGCAAACCGCCTCTCCCCGCGCGTTGGCCGAT
TCATTAATGCAGCTGGCACGACAGGTTTCCCGACTGGAAAGCGGGCAGTGAGCGCAACGCAATTAATGTG
AGTTAGCTCACTCATTAGGCACCCCAGGCTTTACACTTTATGCTTCCGGCTCGTATGTTGTGTGGAATTG
TGAGCGGATAACAATTTCACACAGGAAACAGCTATGACCATGATTACGCCAAGCGCGCAATTAACCCTCA
CTAAAGGGAACAAAAGCTGGAGCTGCAAGCTTAATGTAGTCTTATGCAATACTCTTGTAGTCTTGCAACA
TGGTAACGATGAGTTAGCAACATGCCTTACAAGGAGAGAAAAAGCACCGTGCATGCCGATTGGTGGAAGT
AAGGTGGTACGATCGTGCCTTATTAGGAAGGCAACAGACGGGTCTGACATGGATTGGACGAACCACTGAA
TTGCCGCATTGCAGAGATATTGTATTTAAGTGCCTAGCTCGATACATAAACGGGTCTCTCTGGTTAGACC
AGATCTGAGCCTGGGAGCTCTCTGGCTAACTAGGGAACCCACTGCTTAAGCCTCAATAAAGCTTGCCTTG
AGTGCTTCAAGTAGTGTGTGCCCGTCTGTTGTGTGACTCTGGTAACTAGAGATCCCTCAGACCCTTTTAG
TCAGTGTGGAAAATCTCTAGCAGTGGCGCCCGAACAGGGACTTGAAAGCGAAAGGGAAACCAGAGGAGCT
CTCTCGACGCAGGACTCGGCTTGCTGAAGCGCGCACGGCAAGAGGCGAGGGGCGGCGACTGGTGAGTACG
CCAAAAATTTTGACTAGCGGAGGCTAGAAGGAGAGAGATGGGTGCGAGAGCGTCAGTATTAAGCGGGGGA
GAATTAGATCGCGATGGGAAAAAATTCGGTTAAGGCCAGGGGGAAAGAAAAAATATAAATTAAAACATAT
AGTATGGGCAAGCAGGGAGCTAGAACGATTCGCAGTTAATCCTGGCCTGTTAGAAACATCAGAAGGCTGT
AGACAAATACTGGGACAGCTACAACCATCCCTTCAGACAGGATCAGAAGAACTTAGATCATTATATAATA
CAGTAGCAACCCTCTATTGTGTGCATCAAAGGATAGAGATAAAAGACACCAAGGAAGCTTTAGACAAGAT
AGAGGAAGAGCAAAACAAAAGTAAGACCACCGCACAGCAAGCGGCCGCTGATCTTCAGACCTGGAGGAGG
AGATATGAGGGACAATTGGAGAAGTGAATTATATAAATATAAAGTAGTAAAAATTGAACCATTAGGAGTA
GCACCCACCAAGGCAAAGAGAAGAGTGGTGCAGAGAGAAAAAAGAGCAGTGGGAATAGGAGCTTTGTTCC
TTGGGTTCTTGGGAGCAGCAGGAAGCACTATGGGCGCAGCGTCAATGACGCTGACGGTACAGGCCAGACA
ATTATTGTCTGGTATAGTGCAGCAGCAGAACAATTTGCTGAGGGCTATTGAGGCGCAACAGCATCTGTTG
CAACTCACAGTCTGGGGCATCAAGCAGCTCCAGGCAAGAATCCTGGCTGTGGAAAGATACCTAAAGGATC
AACAGCTCCTGGGGATTTGGGGTTGCTCTGGAAAACTCATTTGCACCACTGCTGTGCCTTGGAATGCTAG
TTGGAGTAATAAATCTCTGGAACAGATTTGGAATCACACGACCTGGATGGAGTGGGACAGAGAAATTAAC
AATTACACAAGCTTAATACACTCCTTAATTGAAGAATCGCAAAACCAGCAAGAAAAGAATGAACAAGAAT
TATTGGAATTAGATAAATGGGCAAGTTTGTGGAATTGGTTTAACATAACAAATTGGCTGTGGTATATAAA
ATTATTCATAATGATAGTAGGAGGCTTGGTAGGTTTAAGAATAGTTTTTGCTGTACTTTCTATAGTGAAT
AGAGTTAGGCAGGGATATTCACCATTATCGTTTCAGACCCACCTCCCAACCCCGAGGGGACCCAGAGAGG
GCCTATTTCCCATGATTCCTTCATATTTGCATATACGATACAAGGCTGTTAGAGAGATAATTAGAATTAA
TTTGACTGTAAACACAAAGATATTAGTACAAAATACGTGACGTAGAAAGTAATAATTTCTTGGGTAGTTT
GCAGTTTTAAAATTATGTTTTAAAATGGACTATCATATGCTTACCGTAACTTGAAAGTATTTCGATTTCT
TGGCTTTATATATCTTGTGGAAAGGACGAAACACCGCTTTGTGAAGGATCCTAAGAGTTTTAGAGCTAGA
AATAGCAAGTTAAAATAAGGCTAGTCCGTTATCAACTTGAAAAAGTGGCACCGAGTCGGTGCTTTTTTAA
GCTTGGCGTAACTAGATCTTGAGACAAATGGCAGTATTCATCCACAATTTTAAAAGAAAAGGGGGGATTG
GGGGGTACAGTGCAGGGGAAAGAATAGTAGACATAATAGCAACAGACATACAAACTAAAGAATTACAAAA
ACAAATTACAAAAATTCAAAATTTTCGGGTTTATTACAGGGACAGCAGAGATCCACTTTGGCGCCGGCTC
GAGGGGG
