>Addgene plasmid #77133 | PI4K2B gRNA (BRDN0001149133) | depositor partial sequence | sequence record 144593 | Target Sequence
CTTTGTGAAGGATCCTAAGA
