>Addgene plasmid #77133 | PI4K2B gRNA (BRDN0001149133) | addgene partial sequence | sequence record 187179 | hU6-F
CGTAGAAAGTAATAATTTCTTGGGTAGTTTGCAGCTTTTAAAATTATGTTTTAAAATGGACTATCATATG
CTTACCGTAACTTGAAAGTATTTCGATTTCTTGGCTTTATATATCTTGTGGAAAGGACGAAACACCGCTT
TGTGAAGGATCCTAAGAGTTTTAGAGCTAGAAATAGCAAGTTAAAATAAGGCTAGTCCGTTATCAACTTG
AAAAAGTGGCACCGAGTCGGTGCTTTTTTAAGCTTGGCGTAACTAGATCTTGAGACAAATGGCAGTATTC
ATCCACAATTTTAAAAGAAAAGGGGGGATTGGGGGGTACAGTGCAGGGGAAAGAATAGTAGACATAATAG
CAACAGACATACAAACTAAAGAATTACAAAAACAAATTACAAAAATTCAAAATTTTCGGGTTTATTACAG
GGACAGCAGAGATCCACTTTGGCGCCGGCTCGAGGGGGCCCGGGTGCAAAGATGGATAAAGTTTTAAACA
GAGAGGAATCTTTGCAGCTAATGGACCTTCTAGGTCTTGAAAGGAGTGGGAATTGGCTCCGGTGCCCGTC
AGTGGGCAGA
